>Addgene plasmid #208573 | pLV-REPORT(PGKCMV)-nucTomato-hygro | addgene full sequence | sequence record 412948 | Addgene NGS Result
CGATAACCCTAATTCGATAGCATATGCTTCCCGTTGGGTAACATATGCTATTGAATTAGGGTTAGTCTGG
ATAGTATATACTACTACCCGGGAAGCATATGCTACCCGTTTAGGGTTCACCGGTGATGCCGGCCACGATG
CGTCCGGCGTAGAGGATCTAATGTGAGTTAGCTCACTCATTAGGCACCCCAGGCTTTACACTTTATGCTT
CCGGCTCGTATGTTGTGTGGAATTGTGAGCGGATAACAATTTCACACAGGAAACAGCTATGACCATGATT
ACGCCAAGCGCGCAATTAACCCTCACTAAAGGGAACAAAAGCTGGAGCTGCAAGCTTAATGTAGTCTTAT
GCAATACTCTTGTAGTCTTGCAACATGGTAACGATGAGTTAGCAACATGCCTTACAAGGAGAGAAAAAGC
ACCGTGCATGCCGATTGGTGGAAGTAAGGTGGTACGATCGTGCCTTATTAGGAAGGCAACAGACGGGTCT
GACATGGATTGGACGAACCACTGAATTGCCGCATTGCAGAGATATTGTATTTAAGTGCCTAGCTCGATAC
ATAAACGGGTCTCTCTGGTTAGACCAGATCTGAGCCTGGGAGCTCTCTGGCTAACTAGGGAACCCACTGC
TTAAGCCTCAATAAAGCTTGCCTTGAGTGCTTCAAGTAGTGTGTGCCCGTCTGTTGTGTGACTCTGGTAA
CTAGAGATCCCTCAGACCCTTTTAGTCAGTGTGGAAAATCTCTAGCAGTGGCGCCCGAACAGGGACTTGA
AAGCGAAAGGGAAACCAGAGGAGCTCTCTCGACGCAGGACTCGGCTTGCTGAAGCGCGCACGGCAAGAGG
CGAGGGGCGGCGACTGGTGAGTACGCCAAAAATTTTGACTAGCGGAGGCTAGAAGGAGAGAGATGGGTGC
GAGAGCGTCAGTATTAAGCGGGGGAGAATTAGATCGCGATGGGAAAAAATTCGGTTAAGGCCAGGGGGAA
AGAAAAAATATAAATTAAAACATATAGTATGGGCAAGCAGGGAGCTAGAACGATTCGCAGTTAATCCTGG
CCTGTTAGAAACATCAGAAGGCTGTAGACAAATACTGGGACAGCTACAACCATCCCTTCAGACAGGATCA
GAAGAACTTAGATCATTATATAATACAGTAGCAACCCTCTATTGTGTGCATCAAAGGATAGAGATAAAAG
ACACCAAGGAAGCTTTAGACAAGATAGAGGAAGAGCAAAACAAAAGTAAGACCACCGCACAGCAAGCGGC
CGCTGATCTTCAGACCTGGAGGAGGAGATATGAGGGACAATTGGAGAAGTGAATTATATAAATATAAAGT
AGTAAAAATTGAACCATTAGGAGTAGCACCCACCAAGGCAAAGAGAAGAGTGGTGCAGAGAGAAAAAAGA
GCAGTGGGAATAGGAGCTTTGTTCCTTGGGTTCTTGGGAGCAGCAGGAAGCACTATGGGCGCAGCGTCAA
TGACGCTGACGGTACAGGCCAGACAATTATTGTCTGGTATAGTGCAGCAGCAGAACAATTTGCTGAGGGC
TATTGAGGCGCAACAGCATCTGTTGCAACTCACAGTCTGGGGCATCAAGCAGCTCCAGGCAAGAATCCTG
GCTGTGGAAAGATACCTAAAGGATCAACAGCTCCTGGGGATTTGGGGTTGCTCTGGAAAACTCATTTGCA
CCACTGCTGTGCCTTGGAATGCTAGTTGGAGTAATAAATCTCTGGAACAGATTTGGAATCACACGACCTG
GATGGAGTGGGACAGAGAAATTAACAATTACACAAGCTTAATACACTCCTTAATTGAAGAATCGCAAAAC
CAGCAAGAAAAGAATGAACAAGAATTATTGGAATTAGATAAATGGGCAAGTTTGTGGAATTGGTTTAACA
TAACAAATTGGCTGTGGTATATAAAATTATTCATAATGATAGTAGGAGGCTTGGTAGGTTTAAGAATAGT
TTTTGCTGTACTTTCTATAGTGAATAGAGTTAGGCAGGGATATTCACCATTATCGTTTCAGACCCACCTC
CCAACCCCGAGGGGACCCGACAGGCCCGAAGGAATAGAAGAAGAAGGTGGAGAGAGAGACAGAGACAGAT
CCATTCGATTAGTGAACGGATCTCGACGGTATCGGTTTTAAAAGAAAAGGGGGGATTGGGGGGTACAGTG
CAGGGGAAAGAATAGTAGACATAATAGCAACAGACATACAAACTAAAGAATTACAAAAACAAATTACAAA
AATTCAAAATTTTATCGATTTCGAACCTAGGGTTTAAACGGCGCGCCAGCTTTAGGCGTGTACGGTGGGC
GCCTATAAAAGCAGAGCTCGTTTAGTGAACCGTCAGATCGCCTGGAGCAATTCCACAACACTTTTGTCTT
ATACCAACTTTCCGTACCACTTCCTACCCTCGTAAAGTCGACACCGGGGCCCAGATCTATCGATCGGCCG
GATATGGTGAGCAAGGGCGAGGAGGTCATCAAAGAGTTCATGCGCTTCAAGGTGCGCATGGAGGGCTCCA
TGAACGGCCACGAGTTCGAGATCGAGGGCGAGGGCGAGGGCCGCCCCTACGAGGGCACCCAGACCGCCAA
GCTGAAGGTGACCAAGGGCGGCCCCCTGCCCTTCGCCTGGGACATCCTGTCCCCCCAGTTCATGTACGGC
TCCAAGGCGTACGTGAAGCACCCCGCCGACATCCCCGATTACAAGAAGCTGTCCTTCCCCGAGGGCTTCA
AGTGGGAGCGCGTGATGAACTTCGAGGACGGCGGTCTGGTGACCGTGACCCAGGACTCCTCCCTGCAGGA
CGGCACGCTGATCTACAAGGTGAAGATGCGCGGCACCAACTTCCCCCCCGACGGCCCCGTAATGCAGAAG
AAGACCATGGGCTGGGAGGCCTCCACCGAGCGCCTGTACCCCCGCGACGGCGTGCTGAAGGGCGAGATCC
ACCAGGCCCTGAAGCTGAAGGACGGCGGCCACTACCTGGTGGAGTTCAAGACCATCTACATGGCCAAGAA
GCCCGTGCAACTGCCCGGCTACTACTACGTGGACACCAAGCTGGACATCACCTCCCACAACGAGGACTAC
ACCATCGTGGAACAGTACGAGCGCTCCGAGGGCCGCCACCACCTGTTCCTGTACGGCATGGACGAGCTGT
ACAAGGCCGTGGATCCAAAAAAGAAGAGAAAGGTAGATCCAAAAAAGAAGAGAAAGGTAGATCCAAAAAA
GAAGAGAAAGGTACACGGCTGATTCGAACACCTGCCCTACGGCCTCTAAACGCAGGTGTCTAGAAATTCT
ACCGGGTAGGGGAGGCGCTTTTCCCAAGGCAGTCTGGAGCATGCGCTTTAGCAGCCCCGCTGGGCACTTG
GCGCTACACAAGTGGCCTCTGGCCTCGCACACATTCCACATCCACCGGTAGGCGCCAACCGGCTCCGTTC
TTTGGTGGCCCCTTCGCGCCACCTTCTACTCCTCCCCTAGTCAGGAAGTTCCCCCCCGCCCCGCAGCTCG
CGTCGTGCAGGACGTGACAAATGGAAGTAGCACGTCTCACTAGTCTCGTGCAGATGGACAGCACCGCTGA
GCAATGGAAGCGGGTAGGCCTTTGGGGCAGCGGCCAATAGCAGCTTTGCTCCTTCGCTTTCTGGGCTCAG
GGGCGGGGCGGGCGCCCGAAGGTCCTCCGGAGGCCCGGCATTCTGCACGCTTCAAAAGCGCACGTCTGCC
GCGCTGTTCTCCTCTTCCTCATCTCCGGGCCTTTCGACCTGCATCTCGACGGATCGGGAGATCTCCCGAT
CCCCTATGGTGCACTCTCAGTACAATCTGCTCTGATGCCGCATAGTTAAGCCAGTATCTGCTCCCTGCTT
GTGTGTTGGAGGTCGCTGAGTAGTGCGCGAGCAAAATTTAAGCTACAACAAGGCAAGGCTTGACCGACAA
TTGCATGAAGAATCTGCTTAGGGTTAGGCGTTTTGCGCTGCTTCGCGATGTACGGGCCAGATATACGCGT
TGACATTGATTATTGACTAGTTATTAATAGTAATCAATTACGGGGTCATTAGTTCATAGCCCATATATGG
AGTTCCGCGTTACATAACTTACGGTAAATGGCCCGCCTGGCTGACCGCCCAACGACCCCCGCCCATTGAC
GTCAATAATGACGTATGTTCCCATAGTAACGCCAATAGGGACTTTCCATTGACGTCAATGGGTGGAGTAT
TTACGGTAAACTGCCCACTTGGCAGTACATCAAGTGTATCATATGCCAAGTACGCCCCCTATTGACGTCA
ATGACGGTAAATGGCCCGCCTGGCATTATGCCCAGTACATGACCTTATGGGACTTTCCTACTTGGCAGTA
CATCTACGTATTAGTCATCGCTATTACCATGGTGATGCGGTTTTGGCAGTACATCAATGGGCGTGGATAG
CGGTTTGACTCACGGGGATTTCCAAGTCTCCACCCCATTGACGTCAATGGGAGTTTGTTTTGGCACCAAA
ATCAACGGGACTTTCCAAAATGTCGTAACAACTCCGCCCCATTGACGCAAATGGGCGGTAGGCGTGTACG
GTGGGAGGTCTATATAAGCAGAGCTCTCTGGCTAACTAGAGAACCCACTGCTTACTGGCTTATCGAAATT
AATACGACTCACTATAGGGAGACCCAAGCTGGCTAGTTAAGCTATCAACAAGTTTGTACAAAAAAGCAGG
CTTTAAAGGAACCAATTCAGTCGAGGTCGCCACCATGGTGCACGTGGATCCAAAAAAGAAGAGAAAGGTA
GATCCAAAAAAGAAGAGAAAGGTAGATCCAAAAAAGAAGAGAAAGGTACACGTGTCCATGGTGAGCAAGG
GCGAGGAGCTGTTCACCGGGGTGGTGCCCATCCTGGTCGAGCTGGACGGCGACGTAAACGGCCACAAGTT
CAGCGTGTCCGGCGAGGGCGAGGGCGATGCCACCTACGGCAAGCTGACCCTGAAGTTCATCTGCACCACC
GGCAAGCTGCCCGTGCCCTGGCCCACCCTCGTGACCACCCTGACCTACGGCGTGCAGTGCTTCAGCCGCT
ACCCCGACCACATGAAGCAGCACGACTTCTTCAAGTCCGCCATGCCCGAAGGCTACGTCCAGGAGCGCAC
CATCTTCTTCAAGGACGACGGCAACTACAAGACCCGCGCCGAGGTGAAGTTCGAGGGCGACACCCTGGTG
AACCGCATCGAGCTGAAGGGCATCGACTTCAAGGAGGACGGCAACATCCTGGGGCACAAGCTGGAGTACA
ACTACAACAGCCACAACGTCTATATCATGGCCGACAAGCAGAAGAACGGCATCAAGGTGAACTTCAAGAT
CCGCCACAACATCGAGGACGGCAGCGTGCAGCTCGCCGACCACTACCAGCAGAACACCCCCATCGGCGAC
GGCCCCGTGCTGCTGCCCGACAACCACTACCTGAGCACCCAGTCCGCCCTGAGCAAAGACCCCAACGAGA
AGCGCGATCACATGGTCCTGCTGGAGTTCGTGACCGCCGCCGGGATCACTCTCGGCATGGACGAGCTGTA
CAAGAAGCTTAGCCATGGCTTCCCGCCGGAGGTGGAGGAGCAGGATGATGGCACGCTGCCCATGTCTTGT
GCCCAGGAGAGCGGGATGGACCGTCACCCTGCAGCCTGTGCTTCTGCTAGGATCAATGTGCAGTGTACTA
ATTATGCTCTCTTGAAATTGGCTGGAGATGTTGAGAGCAACCCAGGTCCCATGAAAAAGCCTGAACTCAC
CGCGACGTCTGTCGAGAAGTTTCTGATCGAAAAGTTCGACAGCGTCTCCGACCTGATGCAGCTCTCGGAG
GGCGAAGAATCTCGTGCTTTCAGCTTCGATGTAGGAGGGCGTGGATATGTCCTGCGGGTAAATAGCTGCG
CCGATGGTTTCTACAAAGATCGTTATGTTTATCGGCACTTTGCATCGGCCGCGCTCCCGATTCCGGAAGT
GCTTGACATTGGGGAATTCAGCGAGAGCCTGACCTATTGCATCTCCCGCCGTGCACAGGGTGTCACGTTG
CAAGACCTGCCTGAAACCGAACTGCCCGCTGTTCTGCAGCCGGTCGCGGAGGCCATGGATGCGATCGCTG
CGGCCGATCTTAGCCAGACGAGCGGGTTCGGCCCATTCGGACCGCAAGGAATCGGTCAATACACTACATG
GCGTGATTTCATATGCGCGATTGCTGATCCCCATGTGTATCACTGGCAAACTGTGATGGACGACACCGTC
AGTGCGTCCGTCGCGCAGGCTCTCGATGAGCTGATGCTTTGGGCCGAGGACTGCCCCGAAGTCCGGCACC
TCGTGCACGCGGATTTCGGCTCCAACAATGTCCTGACGGACAATGGCCGCATAACAGCGGTCATTGACTG
GAGCGAGGCGATGTTCGGGGATTCCCAATACGAGGTCGCCAACATCTTCTTCTGGAGGCCGTGGTTGGCT
TGTATGGAGCAGCAGACGCGCTACTTCGAGCGGAGGCATCCGGAGCTTGCAGGATCGCCGCGGCTCCGGG
CGTATATGCTCCGCATTGGTCTTGACCAACTCTATCAGAGCTTGGTTGACGGCAATTTCGATGATGCAGC
TTGGGCGCAGGGTCGATGCGACGCAATCGTCCGATCCGGAGCCGGGACTGTCGGGCGTACACAAATCGCC
CGCAGAAGCGCGGCCGTCTGGACCGATGGCTGTGTAGAAGTACTCGCCGATAGTGGAAACCGACGCCCCA
GCACTCGTCCGAGGGCAAAGGAATAGGCTAGCCTAGTGCCATTTGTTCAGTGGTTCGTAGGGCTTTCCCC
CACTGTTTGGCTTTCAGTTATATGGATGATGTGGTATTGGGGGCCAAGTCTGTACAGCATCTTGAGTCCC
TTTTTACCGCTGTTACCAATTTTCTTTTGTCTTTGGGTATACATTTAAACCCTAACAAAACAAAGAGATG
GGGTTACTCTCTAAATTTTATGGGTTATGTCATTGGATGTTATGGGTCCTTGCCACAAGAACACATCATA
CAAAAAATCAAAGAATGTTTTAGAAAACTTCCTATTAACAGGCCTATTGATTGGAAAGTATGTCAACGAA
TTGTGGGTCTTTTGGGTTTTGCTGCCCCTTTTACACAATGTGGTTATCCTGCGTTGATGCCTTTGTATGC
ATGTATTCAATCTAAGCAGGCTTTCACTTTCTCGCCAACTTACAAGGCCTTTCTGTGTAAACAATACCTG
AACCTTTACCCCGTTGCCCGGCAACGGCCAGGTCTGTGCCAAGTGTTTGCTGACGCAACCCCCACTGGCT
GGGGCTTGGTCATGGGCCATCAGCGCATGCGTGGAACCTTTTCGGCTCCTCTGCCGATCCATACTGCGGA
ACTCCTAGCCGCTTGTTTTGCTCGCAGCAGGTCTGGAGCAAACATTATCGGGACTGATAACTCTGTTGTC
CTATCCCGCAAATATACATCGTTTCCATGGCTGCTAGGCTGTGCTGCCAACTGGATCCTGCGCGGGACGT
CCTTTGTTTACGTCCCGTCGGCGCTGAATCCTGCGGACGACCCTTCTCGGGGTCGCTTGGGACTCTCTCG
TCCCCTTCTCCGTCTGCCGTTCCGACCGACCACGGGGCGCACCTCTCTTTACGCGGACTCCCCGTCTGTG
CCTTCTCATCTGCCGGACCGTGTGCACTTCGCTTCACCTCTGCACGTCGCATGGAGACCACCGTGAACGC
CCACCAAATATTGCCCAAGGTCTTACATAAGAGGACTCTTGGACTCTCAGCAATGTCAACGACCGACCTT
GAGGCATACTTCAAAGACTGTTTGTTTAAAGACTGGGAGGAGTTGGGGGAGGAGATTAGGTTAAAGGTCT
TTGTACTAGGAGGCTGTAGGCATAAATTGGTCTGCGCACCAGCACCATGGCGCAATCACTAGAGCGGGGT
ACCTTTAAGACCAATGACTTACAAGGCAGCTGTAGATCTTAGCCACTTTTTAAAAGAAAAGGGGGGACTG
GAAGGGCTAATTCACTCCCAACGAAGACAAGATCTGCTTTTTGCTTGTACTGGGTCTCTCTGGTTAGACC
AGATCTGAGCCTGGGAGCTCTCTGGCTAACTAGGGAACCCACTGCTTAAGCCTCAATAAAGCTTGCCTTG
AGTGCTTCAAGTAGTGTGTGCCCGTCTGTTGTGTGACTCTGGTAACTAGAGATCCCTCAGACCCTTTTAG
TCAGTGTGGAAAATCTCTAGCAGTAGTAGTTCATGTCATCTTATTATTCAGTATTTATAACTTGCAAAGA
AATGAATATCAGAGAGTGAGAGGAACTTGTTTATTGCAGCTTATAATGGTTACAAATAAAGCAATAGCAT
CACAAATTTCACAAATAAAGCATTTTTTTCACTGCATTCTAGTTGTGGTTTGTCCAAACTCATCAATGTA
TCTTATCATGTCTGGCTCTAGCTATCCCGCCCCTAACTCCGCCCATCCCGCCCCTAACTCCGCCCAGTTC
CGCCCATTCTCCGCCCCATGGCTGACTAATTTTTTTTATTTATGCAGAGGCCGAGGCCGGATCCCTTGAG
TGGCTTTCATCCTGGAGCAGACTTTGCAGTCTGTGGACTGCAACACAACATTGCCTTTATGTGTAACTCT
TGGCTGAAGCTCTTACACCAATGCTGGGGGACATGTACCTCCCAGGGGCCCAGGAAGACTACGGGAGGCT
ACACCAACGTCAATCAGAGGGGCCTGTGTAGCTACCGATAAGCGGACCCTCAAGAGGGCATTAGCAATAG
TGTTTATAAGGCCCCCTTGTTAATTCTTGAAGACGAAAGGGCCTCGTGATACGCCTATTTTTATAGGTTA
ATGTCATGATAATAATGGTTTCTTAGACGTCAGGTGGCACTTTTCGGGGAAATGTGCGCGGAACCCCTAT
TTGTTTATTTTTCTAAATACATTCAAATATGTATCCGCTCATGAGACAATAACCCTGATAAATGCTTCAA
TAATATTGAAAAAGGAAGAGTATGAGTATTCAACATTTCCGTGTCGCCCTTATTCCCTTTTTTGCGGCAT
TTTGCCTTCCTGTTTTTGCTCACCCAGAAACGCTGGTGAAAGTAAAAGATGCTGAAGATCAGTTGGGTGC
ACGAGTGGGTTACATCGAACTGGATCTCAACAGCGGTAAGATCCTTGAGAGTTTTCGCCCCGAAGAACGT
TTTCCAATGATGAGCACTTTTAAAGTTCTGCTATGTGGCGCGGTATTATCCCGTGTTGACGCCGGGCAAG
AGCAACTCGGTCGCCGCATACACTATTCTCAGAATGACTTGGTTGAGTACTCACCAGTCACAGAAAAGCA
TCTTACGGATGGCATGACAGTAAGAGAATTATGCAGTGCTGCCATAACCATGAGTGATAACACTGCGGCC
AACTTACTTCTGACAACGATCGGAGGACCGAAGGAGCTAACCGCTTTTTTGCACAACATGGGGGATCATG
TAACTCGCCTTGATCGTTGGGAACCGGAGCTGAATGAAGCCATACCAAACGACGAGCGTGACACCACGAT
GCCTGCAGCAATGGCAACAACGTTGCGCAAACTATTAACTGGCGAACTACTTACTCTAGCTTCCCGGCAA
CAATTAATAGACTGGATGGAGGCGGATAAAGTTGCAGGACCACTTCTGCGCTCGGCCCTTCCGGCTGGCT
GGTTTATTGCTGATAAATCTGGAGCCGGTGAGCGTGGGTCTCGCGGTATCATTGCAGCACTGGGGCCAGA
TGGTAAGCCCTCCCGTATCGTAGTTATCTACACGACGGGGAGTCAGGCAACTATGGATGAACGAAATAGA
CAGATCGCTGAGATAGGTGCCTCACTGATTAAGCATTGGTAACTGTCAGACCAAGTTTACTCATATATAC
TTTAGATTGATTTAAAACTTCATTTTTAATTTAAAAGGATCTAGGTGAAGATCCTTTTTGATAATCTCAT
GACCAAAATCCCTTAACGTGAGTTTTCGTTCCACTGAGCGTCAGACCCCGTAGAAAAGATCAAAGGATCT
TCTTGAGATCCTTTTTTTCTGCGCGTAATCTGCTGCTTGCAAACAAAAAAACCACCGCTACCAGCGGTGG
TTTGTTTGCCGGATCAAGAGCTACCAACTCTTTTTCCGAAGGTAACTGGCTTCAGCAGAGCGCAGATACC
AAATACTGTCCTTCTAGTGTAGCCGTAGTTAGGCCACCACTTCAAGAACTCTGTAGCACCGCCTACATAC
CTCGCTCTGCTAATCCTGTTACCAGTGGCTGCTGCCAGTGGCGATAAGTCGTGTCTTACCGGGTTGGACT
CAAGACGATAGTTACCGGATAAGGCGCAGCGGTCGGGCTGAACGGGGGGTTCGTGCACACAGCCCAGCTT
GGAGCGAACGACCTACACCGAACTGAGATACCTACAGCGTGAGCTATGAGAAAGCGCCACGCTTCCCGAA
GGGAGAAAGGCGGACAGGTATCCGGTAAGCGGCAGGGTCGGAACAGGAGAGCGCACGAGGGAGCTTCCAG
GGGGAAACGCCTGGTATCTTTATAGTCCTGTCGGGTTTCGCCACCTCTGACTTGAGCGTCGATTTTTGTG
ATGCTCGTCAGGGGGGCGGAGCCTATGGAAAAACGCCAGCAACGCGGCCTTTTTACGGTTCCTGGCCTTT
TGCTGGCCTTGAAGCTGTCCCTGATGGTCGTCATCTACCTGCCTGGACAGCATGGCCTGCAACGCGGGCA
TCCCGATGCCGCCGGAAGCGAGAAGAATCATAATGGGGAAGGCCATCCAGCCTCGCGTCG
Features (pLannotate 1.2.2; 44 found; start..end, strand, type, name):
      4..110     +  rep_origin     mini-oriP (fragment): internally truncated variant of the Epstein-Barr virus oriP replication origin (Tanaka et al., 1999)
    120..158     -  CDS            TcR (fragment): tetracycline efflux protein; tet; confers resistance to tetracycline
    159..180     +  protein_bind   CAP binding site: CAP binding activates transcription in the presence of cAMP. E. coli catabolite activator protein
    195..225     +  promoter       lac promoter: promoter for the E. coli lac operon
    229..251     +  protein_bind   lac operator (fragment): The lac repressor binds to the lac operator to inhibit transcription in E. coli. This inhibition can be relieved by adding lactose or isopropyl-β-D-thiogalactopyranoside (IPTG). lac repressor encoded by lacI
    294..312     +  promoter       T3 promoter: promoter for bacteriophage T3 RNA polymerase
    340..566     +  promoter       RSV promoter: Rous sarcoma virus enhancer/promoter
    567..747     +  LTR            5' LTR (truncated): truncated 5' long terminal repeat (LTR) from HIV-1
    794..919     +  misc_feature   HIV-1 Ψ: packaging signal of human immunodeficiency virus type 1
    903..1266    +  CDS            HIV-1 gag (fragment): gag protein from human immunodeficiency virus 1; gag
   1412..1645    +  misc_feature   RRE: The Rev response element (RRE) of HIV-1 allows for Rev-dependent mRNA export from the nucleus to the cytoplasm.
   2022..2122    +  CDS            Rev (fragment): human immunodeficiency virus 1 (HIV-1) Rev protein; rev; enhances nuclear export of unspliced and incompletely spliced viral mRNAs
   2136..2253    +  misc_feature   cPPT/CTS: central polypurine tract and central termination sequence of HIV-1
   2288..2416    +  promoter       TRE3G promoter (fragment): 3rd-generation Tet-responsive promoter that can be activated by binding of Tet-On® 3G
   2454..3155    +  CDS            dTomato: dTomato is a basic (constitutively fluorescent) orange fluorescent protein published in 2004, derived from Discosoma sp.. It is reported to be a somewhat slowly-maturing dimer with low acid sensitivity.
   3165..3185    +  CDS            SV40 NLS: nuclear localization signal of SV40 (simian virus 40) large T antigen
   3189..3209    +  CDS            SV40 NLS: nuclear localization signal of SV40 (simian virus 40) large T antigen
   3213..3233    +  CDS            SV40 NLS: nuclear localization signal of SV40 (simian virus 40) large T antigen
   3294..3640    +  promoter       PGK promoter (fragment): mouse phosphoglycerate kinase 1 promoter
   3633..3746    +  promoter       PGK promoter (fragment): mouse phosphoglycerate kinase 1 promoter
   3785..3837    -  misc_feature   bom (fragment): basis of mobility region from pBR322
   3992..4371    +  enhancer       CMV enhancer: human cytomegalovirus immediate early enhancer
   4372..4575    +  promoter       CMV promoter: human cytomegalovirus (CMV) immediate early promoter
   4571..4604    +  LTR            5' LTR (truncated) (fragment): truncated 5' long terminal repeat (LTR) from HIV-1
   4620..4638    +  promoter       T7 promoter: promoter for bacteriophage T7 RNA polymerase
   4668..4692    +  protein_bind   attB1: mutant version of attB; recombination site for the Gateway® BP reaction BP Clonase™
   4740..4760    +  CDS            SV40 NLS: nuclear localization signal of SV40 (simian virus 40) large T antigen
   4764..4784    +  CDS            SV40 NLS: nuclear localization signal of SV40 (simian virus 40) large T antigen
   4788..4808    +  CDS            SV40 NLS: nuclear localization signal of SV40 (simian virus 40) large T antigen
   4818..5534    +  CDS            EGFP: EGFP is a basic (constitutively fluorescent) green fluorescent protein published in 1996, derived from Aequorea victoria. It is reported to be a rapidly-maturing weak dimer with moderate acid sensitivity.
   5517..5660    +  CDS            Odc1 (fragment): DCOR_MOUSE - Also known as Odc. Experimental evidence at protein level: Swiss-Prot protein existence level 1. Catalyzes the first and rate-limiting step of polyamine biosynthesis that converts ornithine into putrescine, which is the precursor for the polyamines, spermidine and spermine. Polyamines are essential for cell proliferation and are implicated in cellular processes, ranging from DNA replication to apoptosis. From Mus musculus (Mouse).
   5661..5720    +  CDS            E2A: 2A peptide from equine rhinitis A virus polyprotein Eukaryotic ribosomes fail to insert a peptide bond between the Gly and Pro residues, yielding separate polypeptides.
   5721..6746    +  CDS            HygR: aminoglycoside phosphotransferase from E. coli; aph(4)-Ia; confers resistance to hygromycin
   6753..6908    +  CDS            HBsAg (S) (fragment): major/small (S) envelope protein of hepatitis B virus hepatitis B surface antigen
   7223..7481    +  ncRNA          HBV PRE 1151-1410: Accession: RF02816 - Hepatitis B virus post-transcriptional regulatory element 1151-1410
   7447..7887    +  CDS            X: X_HBVD3 - Experimental evidence at protein level: Swiss-Prot protein existence level 1. Multifunctional protein that plays a role in silencing host antiviral defenses and promoting viral transcription. Does not seem to be essential for HBV infection. May be directly involved in development of cirrhosis and liver cancer (hepatocellular carcinoma). Most of cytosolic activities involve modulation of cytosolic calcium. The effect on apoptosis is controversial depending on the cell types in which the studies have been conducted. May induce apoptosis by localizing in mitochondria and causing loss of
   7909..7977    +  CDS            nef (fragment): NEF_HV1Z2 - Experimental evidence at protein level: Swiss-Prot protein existence level 1. Extracellular Nef protein targets CD4(+) T-lymphocytes for apoptosis by interacting with CXCR4 surface receptors. From Human immunodeficiency virus type 1 group M subtype D (isolate Z2/CDC-Z34) (HIV-1).
   7979..8212    +  LTR            3' LTR (ΔU3): self-inactivating 3' long terminal repeat (LTR) from HIV-1
   8284..8405    +  polyA_signal   SV40 poly(A) signal: SV40 polyadenylation signal
   8425..8529    +  promoter       SV40 promoter (fragment): SV40 early promoter
   8877..8981    +  promoter       AmpR promoter: bla
   8982..9842    +  CDS            AmpR: β-lactamase; bla; confers resistance to ampicillin, carbenicillin, and related antibiotics
  10013..10601   +  rep_origin     ori: high-copy-number ColE1/pMB1/pBR322/pUC origin of replication
  10647..3       -  CDS            TcR (fragment) (across the origin): tetracycline efflux protein; tet; confers resistance to tetracycline
