[The description below was written by a language model from this plasmid's Addgene catalogue record and pLannotate feature annotations shown in this document.]
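Description:
pLV-REPORT(PGKCMV)-nucTomato-hygro is a third-generation-style, self-inactivating HIV-1 lentiviral reporter backbone of about 10.8 kb, built on an in-house pLV vector for mammalian expression and synthetic biology. In bacteria it is maintained as a high-copy plasmid through a ColE1/pUC-type origin with ampicillin resistance (AmpR). The viral genome is transcribed from an RSV promoter fused to a truncated 5' LTR. It carries the Ψ packaging signal with a gag fragment, the RRE for Rev-dependent export, the cPPT/CTS and a ΔU3 3' LTR followed by an SV40 poly(A) signal. A hepatitis B virus-derived post-transcriptional regulatory element, annotated together with overlapping HBsAg and X fragments, lies upstream of the 3' LTR.

The payload is a two-cassette fluorescent sensor. The first cassette has a minimal promoter (minP, which the annotation software matches to a TRE3G promoter fragment) upstream of a Tomato-family red fluorescent protein. The software calls this dTomato, whereas the record describes it as monomeric. It is fused at its C-terminus to three SV40 nuclear localization signals. As supplied, no transcription factor response element is listed, so the vector appears to serve as the acceptor into which enhancer sequences are placed to make Tomato expression report on the activity of a chosen factor. Downstream, a composite PGK/CMV promoter constitutively drives a 3×NLS-EGFP destabilized by the mouse ornithine decarboxylase degron (d2EGFP). An E2A peptide links it to the hygromycin resistance gene, so a single transcript provides both a nuclear normalization and segmentation marker and selection of transduced cells. An attB1 site reflects the Gateway assembly of this cassette. The construct belongs to the dFLASH system for live-cell, high-content imaging of transcription factor activity.
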