Addgene plasmid #208573: pLV-REPORT(PGKCMV)-nucTomato-hygro
Purpose: LV REPORT containing minimal promoter driving monomeric nuclear Tomato followed by an PGK/CMV promoter driving nuclear d2eGFP E2A Hygromycin
Depositing lab: David Bersten. Depositing organization: Adelaide University. Publication: dFLASH; dual FLuorescent transcription factor Activity Sensor for Histone integrated live-cell reporting and high-content screening. Allen TP, Roennfeldt AE, Reckdharajkumar M, Liu M, Quinn RJ, Russell DL, Peet DJ, Whitelaw ML, Bersten DC. bioRxiv 2023.11.21.568191 10.1101/2023.11.21.568191.
Backbone
  Vector backbone: pLV
  Backbone manufacturer: inhouse
  Vector type: Mammalian Expression, Lentiviral, Synthetic Biology
  Selectable markers: Hygromycin
Growth in bacteria
  Bacterial resistance: Ampicillin, 100 μg/mL
  Growth temperature: 37°C
  Growth strain: NEB Stable
  Copy number: High Copy
Gene/Insert 1
  Gene/Insert name: mnucTomato
  Species: Synthetic
  Promoter: minP
  Cloning method: Gibson Cloning
  Sequencing primers: 5′ NA
Gene/Insert 2
  Gene/Insert name: d2nucEGFP
  Species: Synthetic
  Promoter: PGK/CMV
  Cloning method: Gibson Cloning
  Sequencing primers: 5′ NA
Gene/Insert 3
  Gene/Insert name: HygroR (alt name: Hygromycin resistance gene)
  Promoter: PGK/CMV
  Cloning method: Gateway Cloning
  Sequencing primers: 5′ NA
Terms and licenses: Academic/Nonprofit Terms; Industry Terms: Not Available to Industry
Depositor comments: The Bersten Lab uses DH5alpha cells for transformation. Plasmid can be grown in NEB Stable but this is not required as this Lenti backbone is observed to be very stable.
How to cite: pLV-REPORT(PGKCMV)-nucTomato-hygro was a gift from David Bersten (Addgene plasmid # 208573 ; http://n2t.net/addgene:208573 ; RRID:Addgene_208573)
